Addgene plasmid #37059: pGCC5
Purpose: (Empty Backbone)
Depositing lab: Hank Seifert. Depositing organization: Northwestern University.
Backbone
  Vector backbone: pHSS6
  Backbone manufacturer: Addgene plasmid #37060
  Modifications to backbone: pGCC5 is a clone of Neisseria gonorrhoeae (Gc) chromosomal DNA containing the Cg8 transposon insertion, which does not affect recombination phenotypes (Mehr and Seifert, 1997) inserted into pHSS6 at the ClaI site.
Growth in bacteria
  Bacterial resistance: Kanamycin, 50 μg/mL
  Growth temperature: 37°C
  Growth strain: DH5alpha
  Copy number: Unknown
Gene/Insert
  Cloning method: Unknown
  Sequencing primers: 5′ CAT-R
Terms and licenses: Academic/Nonprofit Terms; Industry Terms: Not Available to Industry
Depositor comments: Used to create strains to complement mutations using the NICS system (Mehr and Seifert, 1998; Mehr, 2000). Insert a functional copy of the gene ectopically at an unlinked chromosomal locus between the lctP and aspC genes under control of its endogenous promoter and linked to a Cam resistance cassette.
How to cite: pGCC5 was a gift from Hank Seifert (Addgene plasmid # 37059 ; http://n2t.net/addgene:37059 ; RRID:Addgene_37059)
