[The description below was written by a language model from this plasmid's Addgene catalogue record.]
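Description:
pGCC5 is an empty-backbone complementation vector for Neisseria gonorrhoeae, built on the small E. coli cloning plasmid pHSS6. It is propagated in standard E. coli cloning strains under kanamycin selection; the record lists its copy number as unknown and does not name the origin of replication. The backbone was modified by inserting, at its ClaI site, a cloned segment of gonococcal chromosomal DNA that carries the Cg8 transposon insertion, an insertion reported not to affect recombination phenotypes and therefore treated as a neutral site.

The plasmid is part of the Neisseria insertional complementation system (NICS). The cloned gonococcal DNA corresponds to the chromosomal region between the lctP and aspC genes and provides the homology needed to deliver sequences placed within it into that locus of the gonococcal chromosome. A user clones a functional copy of a gene of interest, together with its own endogenous promoter, into the vector so that it is linked to a chloramphenicol resistance cassette. Integration then places the gene ectopically at this unlinked site, and chloramphenicol resistance serves as the selectable marker in the recipient strain. The listing of a sequencing primer that reads out of the chloramphenicol acetyltransferase gene is consistent with the cloning position lying next to that cassette, although the record does not specify the cloning sites.

Because expression depends on the promoter supplied with the insert, pGCC5 suits single-copy complementation of gonococcal mutations at native expression levels. No feature table is provided, so the exact arrangement and sizes of the elements are not stated.
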