>Addgene plasmid #37059 | pGCC5 | addgene partial sequence | sequence record 47279 | CAT-R 5'-GCAACTGACTGAAATGCCTC-3'
TTTTTTCTCCATTTTAGCTTCCTTAGCTCCTGAAAATCTCGATAACTCAAAAAATACGCCCGGTAGTGAT
TTTATTTCATTATGGTGAAAGTTGGAACCTCTTACCGATAAGCTTCTAGAGATCTTCCATACCTACCAGT
TCTGCGCCTGCAGCAATGGCAACAACGTTGCCCGGATCCGCGGCCAATTCCGATCATATTCAATAACCCT
TAATATAACTTCGTATAATGTATGCTATACGAAGTTATTAGGTCTGAAGAGGAGTTTACGTCCAGCCAAG
CTTGCCGTCTGAAATGGTTTCAGACGGCATGCAGGTCGACTAGGACGTCTCCGGATTAATTAAGTACTAT
GCATGTTTAAACGGCCGGCCCTAGTGCTAGCGGATCCCCCTTAACGTGAGTTTTCGTTCCACTGAGCGTC
AGACCCCGAAACGAGGGTATAGAGCAGAACGGATGGTTCTTGTTGGCGGATGTCTTCAGGAAGGGTAAGC
GCAGTCATGGTATGCCGTCTGAAAAGTGGGGATTATAGCGGATTGCGGCTTTGCGCCGAAAATATCCTTT
AGCCTGCCGATGGCGTAAAATGGGCGCACGCCAACCACGCAAAGGAAAATCAAATGGACAATCTGAATCC
GCAGGAAATTTCCGTGTTGCCGGAAAATCTGCCGCTGTATTGCTCGGGACCGGACAACGAGCAGTGGAAC
GGGCATCCGAGGGTGTTTTTACCTTTGGGCGAAGGAGAATCGGGCAGCGTTGCCTGCCCGTATTGCGGCA
CGCGCTACCG
